>Addgene plasmid #135561 | LV-hHOXA13 | addgene full sequence | sequence record 267983 | Addgene NGS Result
AATGTAGTCTTATGCAATACTCTTGTAGTCTTGCAACATGGTAACGATGAGTTAGCAACATGCCTTACAA
GGAGAGAAAAAGCACCGTGCATGCCGATTGGTGGAAGTAAGGTGGTACGATCGTGCCTTATTAGGAAGGC
AACAGACGGGTCTGACATGGATTGGACGAACCACTGAATTGCCGCATTGCAGAGATATTGTATTTAAGTG
CCTAGCTCGATACATAAACGGGTCTCTCTGGTTAGACCAGATCTGAGCCTGGGAGCTCTCTGGCTAACTA
GGGAACCCACTGCTTAAGCCTCAATAAAGCTTGCCTTGAGTGCTTCAAGTAGTGTGTGCCCGTCTGTTGT
GTGACTCTGGTAACTAGAGATCCCTCAGACCCTTTTAGTCAGTGTGGAAAATCTCTAGCAGTGGCGCCCG
AACAGGGACTTGAAAGCGAAAGGGAAACCAGAGGAGCTCTCTCGACGCAGGACTCGGCTTGCTGAAGCGC
GCACGGCAAGAGGCGAGGGGCGGCGACTGGTGAGTACGCCAAAAATTTTGACTAGCGGAGGCTAGAAGGA
GAGAGATGGGTGCGAGAGCGTCAGTATTAAGCGGGGGAGAATTAGATCGCGATGGGAAAAAATTCGGTTA
AGGCCAGGGGGAAAGAAAAAATATAAATTAAAACATATAGTATGGGCAAGCAGGGAGCTAGAACGATTCG
CAGTTAATCCTGGCCTGTTAGAAACATCAGAAGGCTGTAGACAAATACTGGGACAGCTACAACCATCCCT
TCAGACAGGATCAGAAGAACTTAGATCATTATATAATACAGTAGCAACCCTCTATTGTGTGCATCAAAGG
ATAGAGATAAAAGACACCAAGGAAGCTTTAGACAAGATAGAGGAAGAGCAAAACAAAAGTAAGACCACCG
CACAGCAAGCGGCCGCTGATCTTCAGACCTGGAGGAGGAGATATGAGGGACAATTGGAGAAGTGAATTAT
ATAAATATAAAGTAGTAAAAATTGAACCATTAGGAGTAGCACCCACCAAGGCAAAGAGAAGAGTGGTGCA
GAGAGAAAAAAGAGCAGTGGGAATAGGAGCTTTGTTCCTTGGGTTCTTGGGAGCAGCAGGAAGCACTATG
GGCGCAGCGTCAATGACGCTGACGGTACAGGCCAGACAATTATTGTCTGGTATAGTGCAGCAGCAGAACA
ATTTGCTGAGGGCTATTGAGGCGCAACAGCATCTGTTGCAACTCACAGTCTGGGGCATCAAGCAGCTCCA
GGCAAGAATCCTGGCTGTGGAAAGATACCTAAAGGATCAACAGCTCCTGGGGATTTGGGGTTGCTCTGGA
AAACTCATTTGCACCACTGCTGTGCCTTGGAATGCTAGTTGGAGTAATAAATCTCTGGAACAGATTTGGA
ATCACACGACCTGGATGGAGTGGGACAGAGAAATTAACAATTACACAAGCTTAATACACTCCTTAATTGA
AGAATCGCAAAACCAGCAAGAAAAGAATGAACAAGAATTATTGGAATTAGATAAATGGGCAAGTTTGTGG
AATTGGTTTAACATAACAAATTGGCTGTGGTATATAAAATTATTCATAATGATAGTAGGAGGCTTGGTAG
GTTTAAGAATAGTTTTTGCTGTACTTTCTATAGTGAATAGAGTTAGGCAGGGATATTCACCATTATCGTT
TCAGACCCACCTCCCAACCCCGAGGGGACCCGACAGGCCCGAAGGAATAGAAGAAGAAGGTGGAGAGAGA
GACAGAGACAGATCCATTCGATTAGTGAACGGATCTCGACGGTATCGCTAGCTTTTAAAAGAAAAGGGGG
GATTGGGGGGTACAGTGCAGGGGAAAGAATAGTAGACATAATAGCAACAGACATACAAACTAAAGAATTA
CAAAAACAAATTACAAAAATTCAAAATTTTACTAGTGATTATCGGATCAACTTTGTATAGAAAAGTTGCG
TTACATAACTTACGGTAAATGGCCCGCCTGGCTGACCGCCCAACGACCCCCGCCCATTGACGTCAATAGT
AACGCCAATAGGGACTTTCCATTGACGTCAATGGGTGGAGTATTTACGGTAAACTGCCCACTTGGCAGTA
CATCAAGTGTATCATATGCCAAGTACGCCCCCTATTGACGTCAATGACGGTAAATGGCCCGCCTGGCATT
GTGCCCAGTACATGACCTTATGGGACTTTCCTACTTGGCAGTACATCTACGTATTAGTCATCGCTATTAC
CATGGTCGAGGTGAGCCCCACGTTCTGCTTCACTCTCCCCATCTCCCCCCCCTCCCCACCCCCAATTTTG
TATTTATTTATTTTTTAATTATTTTGTGCAGCGATGGGGGCGGGGGGGGGGGGGCGCGCGCCAGGCGGGG
CGGGGCGGGGCGAGGGGCGGGGCGGGGCGAGGCGGAGAGGTGCGGCGGCAGCCAATCAGAGCGGCGCGCT
CCGAAAGTTTCCTTTTATGGCGAGGCGGCGGCGGCGGCGGCCCTATAAAAAGCGAAGCGCGCGGCGGGCG
GGAGTCGCTGCGCGCTGCCTTCGCCCCGTGCCCCGCTCCGCCGCCGCCTCGCGCCGCCCGCCCCGGCTCT
GACTGACCGCGTTACTCCCACAGGTGAGCGGGCGGGACGGCCCTTCTCCTCCGGGCTGTAATTAGCTGAG
CAAGAGGTAAGGGTTTAAGGGATGGTTGGTTGGTGGGGTATTAATGTTTAATTACCTGGAGCACCTGCCT
GAAATCACTTTTTTTCAGGTTGGCAAGTTTGTACAAAAAAGCAGGCTGCCACCATGACAGCCTCCGTGCT
CCTCCACCCCCGCTGGATCGAGCCCACCGTCATGTTTCTCTACGACAACGGCGGCGGCCTGGTGGCCGAC
GAGCTCAACAAGAACATGGAAGGGGCGGCGGCGGCTGCAGCAGCGGCTGCAGCGGCGGCGGCTGCCGGGG
CCGGGGGCGGGGGCTTCCCCCACCCGGCGGCTGCGGCGGCAGGGGGCAACTTCTCGGTGGCGGCGGCGGC
CGCGGCTGCGGCGGCGGCCGCGGCCAACCAGTGCCGCAACCTGATGGCGCACCCGGCGCCCTTGGCGCCA
GGAGCCGCGTCCGCCTACAGCAGCGCCCCCGGGGAGGCGCCCCCGTCGGCTGCCGCCGCTGCTGCCGCGG
CTGCCGCTGCAGCCGCCGCCGCCGCCGCCGCGTCGTCCTCGGGAGGTCCCGGCCCGGCGGGCCCGGCGGG
CGCAGAGGCCGCCAAGCAATGCAGCCCCTGCTCGGCAGCGGCGCAGAGCTCGTCGGGGCCCGCGGCGCTG
CCCTATGGCTACTTCGGCAGCGGCTACTACCCGTGCGCCCGCATGGGCCCGCACCCCAACGCCATCAAGT
CGTGCGCGCAGCCCGCCTCGGCCGCCGCCGCCGCCGCCTTCGCGGACAAGTACATGGATACCGCCGGCCC
AGCTGCCGAGGAGTTCAGCTCCCGCGCTAAGGAGTTCGCCTTCTACCACCAGGGCTACGCAGCCGGGCCT
TACCACCACCATCAGCCCATGCCTGGCTACCTGGATATGCCAGTGGTGCCGGGCCTCGGGGGCCCCGGCG
AGTCGCGCCACGAACCCTTGGGTCTTCCCATGGAAAGCTACCAGCCCTGGGCGCTGCCCAACGGCTGGAA
CGGCCAAATGTACTGCCCCAAAGAGCAGGCGCAGCCTCCCCACCTCTGGAAGTCCACTCTGCCCGACGTG
GTCTCCCATCCCTCGGATGCCAGCTCCTATAGGAGGGGGAGAAAGAAGCGCGTGCCTTATACCAAGGTGC
AATTAAAAGAACTTGAACGGGAATACGCCACGAATAAATTCATTACTAAGGACAAACGGAGGCGGATATC
AGCCACGACGAATCTCTCTGAGCGGCAGGTCACAATCTGGTTCCAGAACAGGAGGGTTAAAGAGAAAAAA
GTCATCAACAAACTGAAAACCACTAGTTAAACCCAGCTTTCTTGTACAAAGTGGTGATAATCGAATTCCG
ATAATCAACCTCTGGATTACAAAATTTGTGAAAGATTGACTGGTATTCTTAACTATGTTGCTCCTTTTAC
GCTATGTGGATACGCTGCTTTAATGCCTTTGTATCATGCTATTGCTTCCCGTATGGCTTTCATTTTCTCC
TCCTTGTATAAATCCTGGTTGCTGTCTCTTTATGAGGAGTTGTGGCCCGTTGTCAGGCAACGTGGCGTGG
TGTGCACTGTGTTTGCTGACGCAACCCCCACTGGTTGGGGCATTGCCACCACCTGTCAGCTCCTTTCCGG
GACTTTCGCTTTCCCCCTCCCTATTGCCACGGCGGAACTCATCGCCGCCTGCCTTGCCCGCTGCTGGACA
GGGGCTCGGCTGTTGGGCACTGACAATTCCGTGGTGTTGTCGGGGAAGCTGACGTCCTTTCCATGGCTGC
TCGCCTGTGTTGCCACCTGGATTCTGCGCGGGACGTCCTTCTGCTACGTCCCTTCGGCCCTCAATCCAGC
GGACCTTCCTTCCCGCGGCCTGCTGCCGGCTCTGCGGCCTCTTCCGCGTCTTCGCCTTCGCCCTCAGACG
AGTCGGATCTCCCTTTGGGCCGCCTCCCCGCATCGGGAATTCCCGCGGTTCGAACGCGTTGACATTGATT
ATTGACTAGTTATTAATAGTAATCAATTACGGGGTCATTAGTTCATAGCCCATATATGGAGTTCCGCGTT
ACATAACTTACGGTAAATGGCCCGCCTGGCTGACCGCCCAACGACCCCCGCCCATTGACGTCAATAATGA
CGTATGTTCCCATAGTAACGCCAATAGGGACTTTCCATTGACGTCAATGGGTGGAGTATTTACGGTAAAC
TGCCCACTTGGCAGTACATCAAGTGTATCATATGCCAAGTACGCCCCCTATTGACGTCAATGACGGTAAA
TGGCCCGCCTGGCATTATGCCCAGTACATGACCTTATGGGACTTTCCTACTTGGCAGTACATCTACGTAT
TAGTCATCGCTATTACCATGGTGATGCGGTTTTGGCAGTACATCAATGGGCGTGGATAGCGGTTTGACTC
ACGGGGATTTCCAAGTCTCCACCCCATTGACGTCAATGGGAGTTTGTTTTGGCACCAAAATCAACGGGAC
TTTCCAAAATGTCGTAACAACTCCGCCCCATTGACGCAAATGGGCGGTAGGCGTGTACGGTGGGAGGTCT
ATATAAGCAGAGCTCTCTGGCTAACTAGAGAACCCACTGCGCCACCATGGTGAGCAAGGGCGAGGAGCTG
TTCACCGGGGTGGTGCCCATCCTGGTCGAGCTGGACGGCGACGTAAACGGCCACAAGTTCAGCGTGTCCG
GCGAGGGCGAGGGCGATGCCACCTACGGCAAGCTGACCCTGAAGTTCATCTGCACCACCGGCAAGCTGCC
CGTGCCCTGGCCCACCCTCGTGACCACCCTGACCTACGGCGTGCAGTGCTTCAGCCGCTACCCCGACCAC
ATGAAGCAGCACGACTTCTTCAAGTCCGCCATGCCCGAAGGCTACGTCCAGGAGCGCACCATCTTCTTCA
AGGACGACGGCAACTACAAGACCCGCGCCGAGGTGAAGTTCGAGGGCGACACCCTGGTGAACCGCATCGA
GCTGAAGGGCATCGACTTCAAGGAGGACGGCAACATCCTGGGGCACAAGCTGGAGTACAACTACAACAGC
CACAACGTCTATATCATGGCCGACAAGCAGAAGAACGGCATCAAGGTGAACTTCAAGATCCGCCACAACA
TCGAGGACGGCAGCGTGCAGCTCGCCGACCACTACCAGCAGAACACCCCCATCGGCGACGGCCCCGTGCT
GCTGCCCGACAACCACTACCTGAGCACCCAGTCCGCCCTGAGCAAAGACCCCAACGAGAAGCGCGATCAC
ATGGTCCTGCTGGAGTTCGTGACCGCCGCCGGGATCACTCTCGGCATGGACGAGCTGTACAAGGGCTCCG
GAGAGGGCAGGGGAAGTCTTCTAACATGCGGGGACGTGGAGGAAAATCCCGGCCCCATGACCGAGTACAA
GCCCACGGTGCGCCTCGCCACCCGCGACGACGTCCCCAGGGCCGTACGCACCCTCGCCGCCGCGTTCGCC
GACTACCCCGCCACGCGCCACACCGTCGATCCGGACCGCCACATCGAGCGGGTCACCGAGCTGCAAGAAC
TCTTCCTCACGCGCGTCGGGCTCGACATCGGCAAGGTGTGGGTCGCGGACGACGGCGCCGCGGTGGCGGT
CTGGACCACGCCGGAGAGCGTCGAAGCGGGGGCGGTGTTCGCCGAGATCGGCCCGCGCATGGCCGAGTTG
AGCGGTTCCCGGCTGGCCGCGCAGCAACAGATGGAAGGCCTCCTGGCGCCGCACCGGCCCAAGGAGCCCG
CGTGGTTCCTGGCCACCGTCGGCGTCTCGCCCGACCACCAGGGCAAGGGTCTGGGCAGCGCCGTCGTGCT
CCCCGGAGTGGAGGCGGCCGAGCGCGCCGGGGTGCCCGCCTTCCTGGAGACCTCCGCGCCCCGCAACCTC
CCCTTCTACGAGCGGCTCGGCTTCACCGTCACCGCCGACGTCGAGGTGCCCGAAGGACCGCGCACCTGGT
GCATGACCCGCAAGCCCGGTGCCTGAGGTACCTTTAAGACCAATGACTTACAAGGCAGCTGTAGATCTTA
GCCACTTTTTAAAAGAAAAGGGGGGACTGGAAGGGCTAATTCACTCCCAACGAAGACAAGATCTGCTTTT
TGCTTGTACTGGGTCTCTCTGGTTAGACCAGATCTGAGCCTGGGAGCTCTCTGGCTAACTAGGGAACCCA
CTGCTTAAGCCTCAATAAAGCTTGCCTTGAGTGCTTCAAGTAGTGTGTGCCCGTCTGTTGTGTGACTCTG
GTAACTAGAGATCCCTCAGACCCTTTTAGTCAGTGTGGAAAATCTCTAGCAGTAGTAGTTCATGTCATCT
TATTATTCAGTATTTATAACTTGCAAAGAAATGAATATCAGAGAGTGAGAGGAACTTGTTTATTGCAGCT
TATAATGGTTACAAATAAAGCAATAGCATCACAAATTTCACAAATAAAGCATTTTTTTCACTGCATTCTA
GTTGTGGTTTGTCCAAACTCATCAATGTATCTTATCATGTCTGGCTCTAGCTATCCCGCCCCTAACTCCG
CCCATCCCGCCCCTAACTCCGCCCAGTTCCGCCCATTCTCCGCCCCATGGCTGACTAATTTTTTTTATTT
ATGCAGAGGCCGAGGCCGCCTCGGCCTCTGAGCTATTCCAGAAGTAGTGAGGAGGCTTTTTTGGAGGCCT
AGGGACGTACCCAATTCGCCCTATAGTGAGTCGTATTACGCGCGCTCACTGGCCGTCGTTTTACAACGTC
GTGACTGGGAAAACCCTGGCGTTACCCAACTTAATCGCCTTGCAGCACATCCCCCTTTCGCCAGCTGGCG
TAATAGCGAAGAGGCCCGCACCGATCGCCCTTCCCAACAGTTGCGCAGCCTGAATGGCGAATGGG
[124 nt withheld, positions 7486-7609]
C
[91 nt withheld, positions 7611-7701]
A
[49 nt withheld, positions 7703-7751]
CCTTTGACGTTGGAGTCCACGTTCTTT
[37 nt withheld, positions 7779-7815]
ACCCTATCTCGGTCTATTCTTTTGATTTATAAGGGATTTTGCCGATTTCGGCCTATTGGTTAAAAAATGA
GCTGATTTAACAAAAATTTAACGCGAATTTTAACAAAATATTAACGCTTACAATTTAGGTGGCACTTTTC
GGGGAAATGTGCGCGGAACCCCTATTTGTTTATTTTTCTAAATACATTCAAATATGTATCCGCTCATGAG
ACAATAACCCTGATAAATGCTTCAATAATATTGAAAAAGGAAGAGTATGAGTATTCAACATTTCCGTGTC
GCCCTTATTCCCTTTTTTGCGGCATTTTGCCTTCCTGTTTTTGCTCACCCAGAAACGCTGGTGAAAGTAA
AAGATGCTGAAGATCAGTTGGGTGCACGAGTGGGTTACATCGAACTGGATCTCAACAGCGGTAAGATCCT
TGAGAGTTTTCGCCCCGAAGAACGTTTTCCAATGATGAGCACTTTTAAAGTTCTGCTATGTGGCGCGGTA
TTATCCCGTATTGACGCCGGGCAAGAGCAACTCGGTCGCCGCATACACTATTCTCAGAATGACTTGGTTG
AGTACTCACCAGTCACAGAAAAGCATCTTACGGATGGCATGACAGTAAGAGAATTATGCAGTGCTGCCAT
AACCATGAGTGATAACACTGCGGCCAACTTACTTCTGACAACGATCGGAGGACCGAAGGAGCTAACCGCT
TTTTTGCACAACATGGGGGATCATGTAACTCGCCTTGATCGTTGGGAACCGGAGCTGAATGAAGCCATAC
CAAACGACGAGCGTGACACCACGATGCCTGTAGCAATGGCAACAACGTTGCGCAAACTATTAACTGGCGA
ACTACTTACTCTAGCTTCCCGGCAACAATTAATAGACTGGATGGAGGCGGATAAAGTTGCAGGACCACTT
CTGCGCTCGGCCCTTCCGGCTGGCTGGTTTATTGCTGATAAATCTGGAGCCGGTGAGCGTGGGTCTCGCG
GTATCATTGCAGCACTGGGGCCAGATGGTAAGCCCTCCCGTATCGTAGTTATCTACACGACGGGGAGTCA
GGCAACTATGGATGAACGAAATAGACAGATCGCTGAGATAGGTGCCTCACTGATTAAGCATTGGTAACTG
TCAGACCAAGTTTACTCATATATACTTTAGATTGATTTAAAACTTCATTTTTAATTTAAAAGGATCTAGG
TGAAGATCCTTTTTGATAATCTCATGACCAAAATCCCTTAACGTGAGTTTTCGTTCCACTGAGCGTCAGA
CCCCGTAGAAAAGATCAAAGGATCTTCTTGAGATCCTTTTTTTCTGCGCGTAATCTGCTGCTTGCAAACA
AAAAAACCACCGCTACCAGCGGTGGTTTGTTTGCCGGATCAAGAGCTACCAACTCTTTTTCCGAAGGTAA
CTGGCTTCAGCAGAGCGCAGATACCAAATACTGTTCTTCTAGTGTAGCCGTAGTTAGGCCACCACTTCAA
GAACTCTGTAGCACCGCCTACATACCTCGCTCTGCTAATCCTGTTACCAGTGGCTGCTGCCAGTGGCGAT
AAGTCGTGTCTTACCGGGTTGGACTCAAGACGATAGTTACCGGATAAGGCGCAGCGGTCGGGCTGAACGG
GGGGTTCGTGCACACAGCCCAGCTTGGAGCGAACGACCTACACCGAACTGAGATACCTACAGCGTGAGCT
ATGAGAAAGCGCCACGCTTCCCGAAGAGAGAAAGGCGGACAGGTATCCGGTAAGCGGCAGGGTCGGAACA
GGAGAGCGCACGAGGGAGCTTCCAGGGGGAAACGCCTGGTATCTTTATAGTCCTGTCGGGTTTCGCCACC
TCTGACTTGAGCGTCGATTTTTGTGATGCTCGTCAGGGGGGCGGAGCCTATGGAAAAACGCCAGCAACGC
GGCCTTTTTACGGTTCCTGGCCTTTTGCTGGCCTTTTGCTCACATGTTCTTTCCTGCGTTATCCCCTGAT
TCTGTGGATAACCGTATTACCGCCTTTGAGTGAGCTGATACCGCTCGCCGCAGCCGAACGACCGAGCGCA
GCGAGTCAGTGAGCGAGGAAGCGGAAGAGCGCCCAATACGCAAACCGCCTCTCCCCGCGCGTTGGCCGAT
TCATTAATGCAGCTGGCACGACAGGTTTCCCGACTGGAAAGCGGGCAGTGAGCGCAACGCAATTAATGTG
AGTTAGCTCACTCATTAGGCACCCCAGGCTTTACACTTTATGCTTCCGGCTCGTATGTTGTGTGGAATTG
TGAGCGGATAACAATTTCACACAGGAAACAGCTATGACCATGATTACGCCAAGCGCGCAATTAACCCTCA
CTAAAGGGAACAAAAGCTGGAGCTGCAAGCTT
Features (pLannotate 1.2.2; 35 found; start..end, strand, type, name):
      3..229     +  promoter       RSV promoter: Rous sarcoma virus enhancer/promoter
    230..410     +  LTR            5' LTR (truncated): truncated 5' long terminal repeat (LTR) from HIV-1
    457..582     +  misc_feature   HIV-1 Ψ: packaging signal of human immunodeficiency virus type 1
    566..929     +  CDS            HIV-1 gag (fragment): gag protein from human immunodeficiency virus 1; gag
   1075..1308    +  misc_feature   RRE: The Rev response element (RRE) of HIV-1 allows for Rev-dependent mRNA export from the nucleus to the cytoplasm.
   1685..1785    +  CDS            Rev (fragment): human immunodeficiency virus 1 (HIV-1) Rev protein; rev; enhances nuclear export of unspliced and incompletely spliced viral mRNAs
   1803..1920    +  misc_feature   cPPT/CTS: central polypurine tract and central termination sequence of HIV-1
   1938..1958    +  protein_bind   attB4: mutant version of attB; core recombination site for the Gateway® BP reaction BP Clonase™
   1959..2244    +  enhancer       CMV enhancer: human cytomegalovirus immediate early enhancer; contains an 18-bp deletion relative to the standard CMV enhancer
   2246..2520    +  promoter       chicken β-actin promoter: No description available
   2521..2748    +  intron         hybrid intron: hybrid between chicken β-actin (CBA) and minute virus of mice (MMV) introns (Gray et al., 2011)
   2754..2774    +  protein_bind   attB1: mutant version of attB; core recombination site for the Gateway® BP reaction BP Clonase™
   2784..3947    +  CDS            HOXA13: HXA13_HUMAN - Also known as HOX1J. Experimental evidence at protein level: Swiss-Prot protein existence level 1. Sequence-specific transcription factor which is part of a developmental regulatory system that provides cells with specific positional identities on the anterior-posterior axis. From Homo sapiens (Human).
   3951..3975    -  protein_bind   attB2: mutant version of attB; recombination site for the Gateway® BP reaction BP Clonase™
   3993..4581    +  misc_feature   WPRE: woodchuck hepatitis virus posttranscriptional regulatory element
   4611..4990    +  enhancer       CMV enhancer: human cytomegalovirus immediate early enhancer
   4991..5194    +  promoter       CMV promoter: human cytomegalovirus (CMV) immediate early promoter
   5227..5943    +  CDS            EGFP: EGFP is a basic (constitutively fluorescent) green fluorescent protein published in 1996, derived from Aequorea victoria. It is reported to be a rapidly-maturing weak dimer with moderate acid sensitivity.
   5953..6006    +  CDS            T2A: 2A peptide from Thosea asigna virus capsid protein Eukaryotic ribosomes fail to insert a peptide bond between the Gly and Pro residues, yielding separate polypeptides.
   6007..6606    +  CDS            PuroR: puromycin N-acetyltransferase; pac from Streptomyces alboniger; confers resistance to puromycin
   6596..6676    +  CDS            nef (fragment): NEF_HV1Z2 - Experimental evidence at protein level: Swiss-Prot protein existence level 1. Extracellular Nef protein targets CD4(+) T-lymphocytes for apoptosis by interacting with CXCR4 surface receptors. From Human immunodeficiency virus type 1 group M subtype D (isolate Z2/CDC-Z34) (HIV-1).
   6678..6911    +  LTR            3' LTR (ΔU3): self-inactivating 3' long terminal repeat (LTR) from HIV-1
   6983..7104    +  polyA_signal   SV40 poly(A) signal: SV40 polyadenylation signal
   7144..7279    +  rep_origin     SV40 ori: SV40 origin of replication
   7300..7318    -  promoter       T7 promoter: promoter for bacteriophage T7 RNA polymerase
   7326..7481    +  CDS            lacZα (fragment): LacZα fragment of β-galactosidase; lacZ fragment
   7486..7914    +  rep_origin     f1 ori (sequence partly withheld): f1 bacteriophage origin of replication; arrow indicates direction of (+) strand synthesis
   7967..8071    +  promoter       AmpR promoter: bla
   8072..8932    +  CDS            AmpR: β-lactamase; bla; confers resistance to ampicillin, carbenicillin, and related antibiotics
   9103..9691    +  rep_origin     ori: high-copy-number ColE1/pMB1/pBR322/pUC origin of replication
   9874..9966    +  CDS            lacI (fragment): lac repressor; lacI; The lac repressor binds to the lac operator to inhibit transcription in E. coli. This inhibition can be relieved by adding lactose or isopropyl-β-D-thiogalactopyranoside (IPTG).
   9979..10000   +  protein_bind   CAP binding site: CAP binding activates transcription in the presence of cAMP. E. coli catabolite activator protein
  10015..10045   +  promoter       lac promoter: promoter for the E. coli lac operon
  10053..10069   +  protein_bind   lac operator: The lac repressor binds to the lac operator to inhibit transcription in E. coli. This inhibition can be relieved by adding lactose or isopropyl-β-D-thiogalactopyranoside (IPTG). lac repressor encoded by lacI
  10114..10132   +  promoter       T3 promoter: promoter for bacteriophage T3 RNA polymerase
