[The description below was written by a language model from this plasmid's Addgene catalogue record and pLannotate feature annotations shown in this document.]
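Description:
LV-hHOXA13 is a third-generation-style, self-inactivating HIV-1 lentiviral transfer plasmid built on a commercial pLV backbone, designed to express human HOXA13 together with an EGFP/puromycin marker in mammalian cells. It is propagated in E. coli through a high-copy ColE1/pUC-type origin with ampicillin resistance. The backbone also carries an f1 origin, an SV40 origin and poly(A) signal, and leftover lac and T7/T3 promoter elements. The catalogue lists a total size of about 10.2 kb, and the sequenced record is 10,157 nt, in close agreement.

The viral genome is transcribed from an RSV promoter fused to a truncated 5' LTR, which makes packaging Tat-independent. It contains the Ψ packaging signal with a gag fragment, the RRE for Rev-dependent nuclear export, the cPPT/CTS, and a ΔU3 3' LTR that inactivates the LTR promoter after integration.

Two independent expression cassettes lie between the LTRs. In the first, the CBh promoter (CMV enhancer, chicken β-actin promoter and a hybrid intron) drives the human HOXA13 coding sequence, a homeobox transcription factor involved in anterior-posterior positional identity, followed by a WPRE to boost transcript stability and expression. Flanking attB4, attB1 and attB2 sites indicate Gateway-style assembly of the promoter and ORF. No epitope tag is annotated on HOXA13. In the second cassette, a full CMV enhancer/promoter drives EGFP-T2A-PuroR, producing separate fluorescent and puromycin-resistance proteins from a single transcript.

After packaging with helper plasmids, the vector allows stable HOXA13 overexpression in transduced cells, which can be tracked by fluorescence or enriched with puromycin. The associated publication concerns homeotic transformation in uterine fibroids.
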