Addgene plasmid #135561: LV-hHOXA13
Purpose: Express hHOXA13 and EGFP in mammalian cells
Depositing lab: Jose Teixeira. Depositing organization: Michigan State University. Publication: Integrated Epigenome, Exome, and Transcriptome Analyses Reveal Molecular Subtypes and Homeotic Transformation in Uterine Fibroids. George JW, Fan H, Johnson B, Carpenter TJ, Foy KK, Chatterjee A, Patterson AL, Koeman J, Adams M, Madaj ZB, Chesla D, Marsh EE, Triche TJ, Shen H, Teixeira JM. Cell Rep. 2019 Dec 17;29(12):4069-4085.e6. doi: 10.1016/j.celrep.2019.11.077. PubMed 31851934.
Backbone
  Vector backbone: pLV
  Backbone manufacturer: Vector Builder
  Backbone size w/o insert (bp): 9000
  Total vector size (bp): 10167
  Modifications to backbone: Added EGFP T2A Puro with CMV promoter
  Vector type: Mammalian Expression, Lentiviral
  Selectable markers: Puromycin
Growth in bacteria
  Bacterial resistance: Ampicillin, 100 μg/mL
  Growth temperature: 37°C
  Growth strain: NEB Stable
  Copy number: High Copy
Gene/Insert
  Gene/Insert name: Homeobox A13 (alt name: HOXA13)
  Species: H. sapiens (human)
  Insert size (bp): 1167
  GenBank ID: NM_000522.4
  Entrez Gene: HOXA13 (a.k.a. HOX1, HOX1J)
  Promoter: CBH
  Cloning method: Unknown
  Sequencing primers: 5′ unknown; 3′ unknown
Resource information
  A portion of this plasmid was derived from a plasmid made by: Custom made by VectorBuilder
Terms and licenses: Academic/Nonprofit Terms; Industry Terms: Not Available to Industry
How to cite: LV-hHOXA13 was a gift from Jose Teixeira (Addgene plasmid # 135561 ; http://n2t.net/addgene:135561 ; RRID:Addgene_135561)
